>Addgene plasmid #232917 | pCAG/VPS34(R561D|R566D|K567D|K568D) | addgene full sequence | sequence record 465437 | Addgene NGS Result
CGGTGCGGCGCCGGCAGGAAGGAAATGGGCGGGGAGGGCCTTCGTGCGTCGCCGCGCCGCCGTCCCCTTC
TCCCTCTCCAGCCTCGGGGCTGTCCGCGGGGGGACGGCTGCCTTCGGGGGGGACGGGGCAGGGCGGGGTT
CGGCTTCTGGCGTGTGACCGGCGGCTCTAGAGCCTCTGCTAACCATGTTCATGCCTTCTTCTTTTTCCTA
CAGCTCCTGGGCAACGTGCTGGTTATTGTGCTGTCTCATCATTTTGGCAAAGAATTCCTCGATCGACGGT
ATCGATAGCCACCATGGGCGAGGCTGAAAAGTTCCATTACATCTATTCCTGCGACCTGGATATCAACGTG
CAGCTGAAGATTGGATCCCTGGAGGGCAAACGGGAACAGAAATCTTATAAGGCCGTGCTGGAGGACCCCA
TGCTGAAGTTTAGCGGACTGTATCAGGAAACATGCTCCGATCTGTACGTGACTTGTCAGGTGTTCGCTGA
GGGAAAGCCACTGGCTCTGCCTGTGAGGACCTCCTACAAAGCCTTTTCTACAAGATGGAACTGGAATGAA
TGGCTGAAACTGCCTGTGAAGTATCCTGACCTGCCAAGAAACGCCCAGGTGGCTCTGACCATCTGGGATG
TGTACGGACCTGGAAAGGCTGTGCCAGTGGGAGGGACCACAGTGTCCCTGTTCGGGAAGTACGGAATGTT
TCGGCAGGGGATGCACGACCTGAAAGTGTGGCCCAATGTGGAGGCCGATGGCTCTGAACCAACTAAGACC
CCCGGGAGAACAAGCTCCACTCTGAGTGAGGACCAGATGTCAAGGCTGGCCAAACTGACTAAGGCTCACC
GCCAGGGACATATGGTGAAGGTGGACTGGCTGGATCGGCTGACCTTCAGAGAGATCGAAATGATTAACGA
GAGCGAAAAACGGTCTAGTAATTTCATGTATCTGATGGTGGAGTTTAGATGCGTGAAATGTGACGATAAG
GAATACGGAATCGTGTACTATGAGAAGGACGGCGATGAATCAAGCCCCATTCTGACCAGCTTTGAGCTGG
TGAAAGTGCCAGACCCCCAGATGAGTATGGAGAACCTGGTGGAATCAAAACACCATAAGCTGGCCCGGTC
CCTGAGATCTGGCCCTAGTGACCATGATCTGAAGCCAAACGCCGCTACAAGGGACCAGCTGAATATCATT
GTGAGCTATCCCCCTACTAAACAGCTGACCTACGAGGAACAGGATCTGGTGTGGAAGTTCCGCTACTATC
TGACTAACCAGGAGAAAGCCCTGACCAAATTTCTGAAGTGCGTGAATTGGGACCTGCCTCAGGAGGCCAA
GCAGGCTCTGGAACTGCTGGGCAAATGGAAGCCAATGGACGTGGAGGATAGCCTGGAACTGCTGTCCTCT
CACTATACCAATCCAACAGTGCGGAGATACGCTGTGGCTAGGCTGAGGCAGGCTGACGATGAGGATCTGC
TGATGTATCTGCTGCAGCTGGTGCAGGCCCTGAAGTACGAGAACTTCGACGATATCAAAAATGGGCTGGA
ACCCACCAAGAAAGACAGCCAGAGTTCAGTGTCCGAGAACGTGTCAAATAGCGGAATCAACAGCGCTGAA
ATTGATAGCTCCCAGATCATTACCTCACCTCTGCCAAGCGTGTCTAGTCCACCCCCTGCCTCCAAAACAA
AGGAGGTGCCTGACGGCGAGAATCTGGAACAGGATCTGTGCACCTTCCTGATCTCACGGGCCTGTAAGAA
CAGCACACTGGCTAATTACCTGTATTGGTACGTGATTGTGGAGTGTGAAGACCAGGATACACAGCAGAGA
GACCCAAAGACTCATGAGATGTACCTGAACGTGATGAGGCGCTTCAGCCAGGCCCTGCTGAAAGGGGACA
AGTCCGTGAGGGTGATGCGCTCTCTGCTGGCCGCTCAGCAGACCTTTGTGGATCGGCTGGTGCACCTGAT
GAAGGCTGTGCAGGACGAGTCTGGGAACGATGACGATAAGAATGAAAGACTGCAGGCCCTGCTGGGAGAC
AACGAGAAAATGAATCTGAGTGATGTGGAGCTGATCCCCCTGCCTCTGGAACCCCAGGTGAAGATTAGAG
GAATCATTCCTGAGACAGCCACTCTGTTCAAATCCGCCCTGATGCCAGCTCAGCTGTTCTTTAAAACAGA
AGACGGCGGCAAGTATCCCGTGATCTTTAAACATGGCGACGATCTGAGGCAGGATCAGCTGATTCTGCAG
ATCATTTCTCTGATGGACAAACTGCTGCGCAAGGAGAACCTGGATCTGAAACTGACACCCTACAAGGTGC
TGGCTACCAGTACAAAGCACGGCTTCATGCAGTTTATCCAGTCAGTGCCTGTGGCCGAGGTGCTGGACAC
TGAAGGGAGCATTCAGAATTTCTTTAGGAAGTATGCCCCCTCTGAGAACGGCCCTAATGGGATCAGTGCT
GAAGTGATGGATACTTACGTGAAAAGCTGCGCCGGCTATTGTGTGATCACCTACATTCTGGGAGTGGGCG
ACAGGCATCTGGATAACCTGCTGCTGACTAAAACCGGGAAGCTGTTCCACATCGACTTTGGGTATATTCT
GGGAAGGGATCCAAAGCCACTGCCACCACCTATGAAACTGAATAAGGAGATGGTGGAAGGCATGGGGGGA
ACACAGTCCGAGCAGTATCAGGAATTCCGCAAGCAGTGTTACACTGCCTTTCTGCACCTGCGGAGATACT
CAAACCTGATCCTGAATCTGTTCAGCCTGATGGTGGACGCCAATATCCCAGATATTGCTCTGGAGCCCGA
CAAGACCGTGAAAAAGGTGCAGGATAAATTTAGGCTGGACCTGTCTGATGAGGAAGCCGTGCACTATATG
CAGTCTCTGATCGACGAGAGTGTGCATGCTCTGTTCGCCGCTGTGGTGGAACAGATTCACAAGTTTGCCC
AGTACTGGCGCAAATGACTCGAGGAATTCACTCCTCAGGTGCAGGCTGCCTATCAGAAGGTGGTGGCTGG
TGTGGCCAATGCCCTGGCTCACAAATACCACTGAGATCTTTTTCCCTCTGCCAAAAATTATGGGGACATC
ATGAAGCCCCTTGAGCATCTGACTTCTGGCTAATAAAGGAAATTTATTTTCATTGCAATAGTGTGTTGGA
ATTTTTTGTGTCTCTCACTCGGAAGGACATATGGGAGGGCAAATCATTTAAAACATCAGAATGAGTATTT
GGTTTAGAGTTTGGCAACATATGCCCATATGCTGGCTGCCATGAACAAAGGTTGGCTATAAAGAGGTCAT
CAGTATATGAAACAGCCCCCTGCTGTCCATTCCTTATTCCATAGAAAAGCCTTGACTTGAGGTTAGATTT
TTTTTATATTTTGTTTTGTGTTATTTTTTTCTTTAACATCCCTAAAATTTTCCTTACATGTTTTACTAGC
CAGATTTTTCCTCCTCTCCTGACTACTCCCAGTCATAGCTGTCCCTCTTCTCTTATGGAGATCCCTCGAC
CTGCAGCCCAAGCTTGGCGTAATCATGGTCATAGCTGTTTCCTGTGTGAAATTGTTATCCGCTCACAATT
CCACACAACATACGAGCCGGAAGCATAAAGTGTAAAGCCTGGGGTGCCTAATGAGTGAGCTAACTCACAT
TAATTGCGTTGCGCTCACTGCCCGCTTTCCAGTCGGGAAACCTGTCGTGCCAGCGGATCCGCATCTCAAT
TAGTCAGCAACCATAGTCCCGCCCCTAACTCCGCCCATCCCGCCCCTAACTCCGCCCAGTTCCGCCCATT
CTCCGCCCCATGGCTGACTAATTTTTTTTATTTATGCAGAGGCCGAGGCCGCCTCGGCCTCTGAGCTATT
CCAGAAGTAGTGAGGAGGCTTTTTTGGAGGCCTAGGCTTTTGCAAAAAGCTAACTTGTTTATTGCAGCTT
ATAATGGTTACAAATAAAGCAATAGCATCACAAATTTCACAAATAAAGCATTTTTTTCACTGCATTCTAG
TTGTGGTTTGTCCAAACTCATCAATGTATCTTATCATGTCTGGATCCGCTGCATTAATGAATCGGCCAAC
GCGCGGGGAGAGGCGGTTTGCGTATTGGGCGCTCTTCCGCTTCCTCGCTCACTGACTCGCTGCGCTCGGT
CGTTCGGCTGCGGCGAGCGGTATCAGCTCACTCAAAGGCGGTAATACGGTTATCCACAGAATCAGGGGAT
AACGCAGGAAAGAACATGTGAGCAAAAGGCCAGCAAAAGGCCAGGAACCGTAAAAAGGCCGCGTTGCTGG
CGTTTTTCCATAGGCTCCGCCCCCCTGACGAGCATCACAAAAATCGACGCTCAAGTCAGAGGTGGCGAAA
CCCGACAGGACTATAAAGATACCAGGCGTTTCCCCCTGGAAGCTCCCTCGTGCGCTCTCCTGTTCCGACC
CTGCCGCTTACCGGATACCTGTCCGCCTTTCTCCCTTCGGGAAGCGTGGCGCTTTCTCATAGCTCACGCT
GTAGGTATCTCAGTTCGGTGTAGGTCGTTCGCTCCAAGCTGGGCTGTGTGCACGAACCCCCCGTTCAGCC
CGACCGCTGCGCCTTATCCGGTAACTATCGTCTTGAGTCCAACCCGGTAAGACACGACTTATCGCCACTG
GCAGCAGCCACTGGTAACAGGATTAGCAGAGCGAGGTATGTAGGCGGTGCTACAGAGTTCTTGAAGTGGT
GGCCTAACTACGGCTACACTAGAAGAACAGTATTTGGTATCTGCGCTCTGCTGAAGCCAGTTACCTTCGG
AAAAAGAGTTGGTAGCTCTTGATCCGGCAAACAAACCACCGCTGGTAGCGGTGGTTTTTTTGTTTGCAAG
CAGCAGATTACGCGCAGAAAAAAAGGATCTCAAGAAGATCCTTTGATCTTTTCTACGGGGTCTGACGCTC
AGTGGAACGAAAACTCACGTTAAGGGATTTTGGTCATGAGATTATCAAAAAGGATCTTCACCTAGATCCT
TTTAAATTAAAAATGAAGTTTTAAATCAATCTAAAGTATATATGAGTAAACTTGGTCTGACAGTTACCAA
TGCTTAATCAGTGAGGCACCTATCTCAGCGATCTGTCTATTTCGTTCATCCATAGTTGCCTGACTCCCCG
TCGTGTAGATAACTACGATACGGGAGGGCTTACCATCTGGCCCCAGTGCTGCAATGATACCGCGAGACCC
ACGCTCACCGGCTCCAGATTTATCAGCAATAAACCAGCCAGCCGGAAGGGCCGAGCGCAGAAGTGGTCCT
GCAACTTTATCCGCCTCCATCCAGTCTATTAATTGTTGCCGGGAAGCTAGAGTAAGTAGTTCGCCAGTTA
ATAGTTTGCGCAACGTTGTTGCCATTGCTACAGGCATCGTGGTGTCACGCTCGTCGTTTGGTATGGCTTC
ATTCAGCTCCGGTTCCCAACGATCAAGGCGAGTTACATGATCCCCCATGTTGTGCAAAAAAGCGGTTAGC
TCCTTCGGTCCTCCGATCGTTGTCAGAAGTAAGTTGGCCGCAGTGTTATCACTCATGGTTATGGCAGCAC
TGCATAATTCTCTTACTGTCATGCCATCCGTAAGATGCTTTTCTGTGACTGGTGAGTACTCAACCAAGTC
ATTCTGAGAATAGTGTATGCGGCGACCGAGTTGCTCTTGCCCGGCGTCAATACGGGATAATACCGCGCCA
CATAGCAGAACTTTAAAAGTGCTCATCATTGGAAAACGTTCTTCGGGGCGAAAACTCTCAAGGATCTTAC
CGCTGTTGAGATCCAGTTCGATGTAACCCACTCGTGCACCCAACTGATCTTCAGCATCTTTTACTTTCAC
CAGCGTTTCTGGGTGAGCAAAAACAGGAAGGCAAAATGCCGCAAAAAAGGGAATAAGGGCGACACGGAAA
TGTTGAATACTCATACTCTTCCTTTTTCAATATTATTGAAGCATTTATCAGGGTTATTGTCTCATGAGCG
GATACATATTTGAATGTATTTAGAAAAATAAACAAATAGGGGTTCCGCGCACATTTCCCCGAAAAGTGCC
ACCTGGGTCGACATTGATTATTGACTAGTTATTAATAGTAATCAATTACGGGGTCATTAGTTCATAGCCC
ATATATGGAGTTCCGCGTTACATAACTTACGGTAAATGGCCCGCCTGGCTGACCGCCCAACGACCCCCGC
CCATTGACGTCAATAATGACGTATGTTCCCATAGTAACGCCAATAGGGACTTTCCATTGACGTCAATGGG
TGGAGTATTTACGGTAAACTGCCCACTTGGCAGTACATCAAGTGTATCATATGCCAAGTACGCCCCCTAT
TGACGTCAATGACGGTAAATGGCCCGCCTGGCATTATGCCCAGTACATGACCTTATGGGACTTTCCTACT
TGGCAGTACATCTACGTATTAGTCATCGCTATTACCATGGTCGAGGTGAGCCCCACGTTCTGCTTCACTC
TCCCCATCTCCCCCCCCTCCCCACCCCCAATTTTGTATTTATTTATTTTTTAATTATTTTGTGCAGCGAT
GGGGGCGGGGGGGGGGGGGGGGGCGGAGCAAGGGGGGGGGGGGGGGGGGGGGGGGGGGGGGGGGGGCGAG
GCGGAGAGGTGCGGCGGCAGCCAATCAGAGCGGCGCGCTCCGAAAGTTTCCTTTTATGGCGAGGCGGCGG
CGGCGGCGGCCCTATAAAAAGCGAAGCGCGCGGCGGGCGGGAGTCGCTGCGCGCTGCCTTCGCCCCGTGC
CCCGCTCCGCCGCCGCCTCGCGCCGCCCGCCCCGGCTCTGACTGACCGCGTTACTCCCACAGGTGAGCGG
GCGGGACGGCCCTTCTCCTCCGGGCTGTAATTAGCGCTTGGTTTAATGACGGCTTGTTTCTTTTCTGTGG
CTGCGTGAAAGCCTTGAGGGGCTCCGGGAGGGCCCTTTGTGCGGGGGGAGCGGCTCGGGGGGTGCGTGCG
TGTGTGTGTGCGTGGGGAGCGCCGCGTGCGGCTCCGCGCTGCCCGGCGGCTGTGAGCGCTGCGGGCGCGG
CGCGGGGCTTTGTGCGCTCCGCAGTGTGCGCGAGGGGAGCGCGGCCGGGGGCGGTGCCCCGCGGTGCGGG
GGGGGCTGCGAGGGGAACAAAGGCTGCGTGCGGGGTGTGTGCGTGGGGGGGTGAGCAGGGGGTGTGGGCG
CGTCGGTCGGGCTGCAACCCCCCCTGCACCCCCCTCCCCGAGTTGCTGAGCACGGCCCGGCTTCGGGTGC
GGGGCTCCGTACGGGGCGTGGCGCGGGGCTCGCCGTGCCGGGCGGGGGGTGGCGGCAGGTGGGGGTGCCG
GGCGGGGCGGGGCCGCCTCGGGCCGGGGAGGGCTCGGGGGAGGGGCGCGGCGGCCCCCGGAGCGCCGGCG
GCTGTCGAGGCGCGGCGAGCCGCAGCCATTGCCTTTTATGGTAATCGTGCGAGAGGGCGCAGGGACTTCC
TTTGTCCCAAATCTGTGCGGAGCCGAAATCTGGGAGGCGCCGCCGCACCCCCTCTAGCGGGCGCGGGGCG
AAG
Features (pLannotate 1.2.2; 18 found; start..end, strand, type, name):
    211..267     +  CDS            HBB (fragment): HBB_LEPEU - Experimental evidence at protein level: Swiss-Prot protein existence level 1. Involved in oxygen transport from the lung to the various peripheral tissues. From Lepus europaeus (European hare).
    294..2954    +  CDS            PIK3C3: PK3C3_HUMAN - Also known as VPS34 From Homo sapiens (Human).
   2964..3041    +  CDS            HBB (fragment): HBB_PONPY - Experimental evidence at transcript level: Swiss-Prot protein existence level 2. Involved in oxygen transport from the lung to the various peripheral tissues. From Pongo pygmaeus (Bornean orangutan).
   3112..3167    +  polyA_signal   β-globin poly(A) signal: rabbit β-globin polyadenylation signal (Gil and Proudfoot, 1987)
   3552..3568    -  protein_bind   lac operator: The lac repressor binds to the lac operator to inhibit transcription in E. coli. This inhibition can be relieved by adding lactose or isopropyl-β-D-thiogalactopyranoside (IPTG). lac repressor encoded by lacI
   3576..3606    -  promoter       lac promoter: promoter for the E. coli lac operon
   3621..3642    -  protein_bind   CAP binding site: CAP binding activates transcription in the presence of cAMP. E. coli catabolite activator protein
   3655..3694    -  CDS            lacI (fragment): lac repressor; lacI; The lac repressor binds to the lac operator to inhibit transcription in E. coli. This inhibition can be relieved by adding lactose or isopropyl-β-D-thiogalactopyranoside (IPTG).
   3701..3723    +  promoter       SV40 promoter (fragment): SV40 enhancer and early promoter
   3747..3882    +  rep_origin     SV40 ori: SV40 origin of replication
   3902..4036    +  polyA_signal   SV40 poly(A) signal: SV40 polyadenylation signal
   4038..4092    -  CDS            lacI (fragment): lac repressor; lacI; The lac repressor binds to the lac operator to inhibit transcription in E. coli. This inhibition can be relieved by adding lactose or isopropyl-β-D-thiogalactopyranoside (IPTG).
   4275..4863    -  rep_origin     ori: high-copy-number ColE1/pMB1/pBR322/pUC origin of replication
   5034..5894    -  CDS            AmpR: β-lactamase; bla; confers resistance to ampicillin, carbenicillin, and related antibiotics
   5895..5999    -  promoter       AmpR promoter: bla
   6030..6409    +  enhancer       CMV enhancer: human cytomegalovirus immediate early enhancer
   6411..6689    +  promoter       chicken β-actin promoter: No description available
   6690..213     +  intron         chimeric intron (across the origin): chimera between introns from chicken β-actin and rabbit β-globin
