[The description below was written by a language model from this plasmid's Addgene catalogue record and pLannotate feature annotations shown in this document.]
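Description:
pCAG/VPS34(R561D|R566D|K567D|K568D) is a 7,493 bp mammalian expression plasmid built on the pCAG backbone. It carries human VPS34 (PIK3C3), the class III phosphatidylinositol 3-kinase, with four basic residues (R561, R566, K567 and K568) each replaced by aspartate. The insert was introduced by Gibson cloning. In bacteria the plasmid is maintained by a high-copy ColE1/pUC-type origin and selected with ampicillin through the β-lactamase gene and its own promoter.

Expression is driven by the composite CAG promoter, annotated here as the CMV immediate-early enhancer, the chicken β-actin promoter and a chimeric chicken β-actin/rabbit β-globin intron that spans the sequence origin. Together these elements give strong, broadly active transcription in mammalian cells. The PIK3C3 coding region follows and is terminated by the rabbit β-globin polyadenylation signal. The short "HBB" fragments flagged on either side of the insert most likely reflect residual β-globin exon sequence belonging to the pCAG cassette rather than a deliberate fusion partner, and no epitope or affinity tag is annotated on VPS34. The backbone also retains an SV40 origin of replication, which permits episomal amplification in cells expressing large T antigen, along with an SV40 poly(A) signal and remnants of lac promoter/operator and lacI sequences that play no role in expression. No mammalian selection marker is annotated, which suits the plasmid to transient transfection.

The record states the purpose only as mammalian expression and does not explain the mutations. Reversing the charge of a cluster of basic residues is a common way to disrupt an electrostatic interaction surface, so the construct is presumably meant for comparison with wild-type VPS34.
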