Addgene plasmid #232917: pCAG/VPS34(R561D|R566D|K567D|K568D)
Purpose: Mammalian Expression
Depositing lab: James Hurley. Depositing organization: University of California, Berkeley.
Backbone
  Vector backbone: pCAG
  Vector type: Mammalian Expression
Growth in bacteria
  Bacterial resistance: Ampicillin, 100 μg/mL
  Growth temperature: 37°C
  Growth strain: DH5alpha
  Copy number: High Copy
Gene/Insert
  Gene/Insert name: VPS34 (alt name: PIK3C3)
  Species: H. sapiens (human)
  Mutation: R561D|R566D|K567D|K568D
  Entrez Gene: PIK3C3 (a.k.a. VPS34, Vps34, hVps34)
  Cloning method: Gibson Cloning
Terms and licenses: Academic/Nonprofit Terms; Industry Terms: Not Available to Industry
How to cite: pCAG/VPS34(R561D|R566D|K567D|K568D) was a gift from James Hurley (Addgene plasmid # 232917 ; http://n2t.net/addgene:232917 ; RRID:Addgene_232917)
