>Addgene plasmid #232917 | pCAG/VPS34(R561D|R566D|K567D|K568D) | depositor partial sequence | sequence record 458039 | VPS34(R561D|R566D|K567D|K568D)
GATCGACGGTATCGATAGCCACCATGGGCGAGGCTGAAAAGTTCCATTACATCTATTCCTGCGACCTGGA
TATCAACGTGCAGCTGAAGATTGGATCCCTGGAGGGCAAACGGGAACAGAAATCTTATAAGGCCGTGCTG
GAGGACCCCATGCTGAAGTTTAGCGGACTGTATCAGGAAACATGCTCCGATCTGTACGTGACTTGTCAGG
TGTTCGCTGAGGGAAAGCCACTGGCTCTGCCTGTGAGGACCTCCTACAAAGCCTTTTCTACAAGATGGAA
CTGGAATGAATGGCTGAAACTGCCTGTGAAGTATCCTGACCTGCCAAGAAACGCCCAGGTGGCTCTGACC
ATCTGGGATGTGTACGGACCTGGAAAGGCTGTGCCAGTGGGAGGGACCACAGTGTCCCTGTTCGGGAAGT
ACGGAATGTTTCGGCAGGGGATGCACGACCTGAAAGTGTGGCCCAATGTGGAGGCCGATGGCTCTGAACC
AACTAAGACCCCCGGGAGAACAAGCTCCACTCTGAGTGAGGACCAGATGTCAAGGCTGGCCAAACTGACT
AAGGCTCACCGCCAGGGACATATGGTGAAGGTGGACTGGCTGGATCGGCTGACCTTCAGAGAGATCGAAA
TGATTAACGAGAGCGAAAAACGGTCTAGTAATTTCATGTATCTGATGGTGGAGTTTAGATGCGTGAAATG
TGACGATAAGGAATACGGAATCGTGTACTATGAGAAGGACGGCGATGAATCAAGCCCCATTCTGACCAGC
TTTGAGCTGGTGAAAGTGCCAGACCCCCAGATGAGTATGGAGAACCTGGTGGAATCAAAACACCATAAGC
TGGCCCGGTCCCTGAGATCTGGCCCTAGTGACCATGATCTGAAGCCAAACGCCGCTACAAGGGACCAGCT
GAATATCATTGTGAGCTATCCCCCTACTAAACAGCTGACCTACGAGGAACAGGATCTGGTGTGGAAGTTC
CGCTACTATCTGACTAACCAGGAGAAAGCCCTGACCAAATTTCTGAAGTGCGTGAATTGGGACCTGCCTC
AGGAGGCCAAGCAGGCTCTGGAACTGCTGGGCAAATGGAAGCCAATGGACGTGGAGGATAGCCTGGAACT
GCTGTCCTCTCACTATACCAATCCAACAGTGCGGAGATACGCTGTGGCTAGGCTGAGGCAGGCTGACGAT
GAGGATCTGCTGATGTATCTGCTGCAGCTGGTGCAGGCCCTGAAGTACGAGAACTTCGACGATATCAAAA
ATGGGCTGGAACCCACCAAGAAAGACAGCCAGAGTTCAGTGTCCGAGAACGTGTCAAATAGCGGAATCAA
CAGCGCTGAAATTGATAGCTCCCAGATCATTACCTCACCTCTGCCAAGCGTGTCTAGTCCACCCCCTGCC
TCCAAAACAAAGGAGGTGCCTGACGGCGAGAATCTGGAACAGGATCTGTGCACCTTCCTGATCTCACGGG
CCTGTAAGAACAGCACACTGGCTAATTACCTGTATTGGTACGTGATTGTGGAGTGTGAAGACCAGGATAC
ACAGCAGAGAGACCCAAAGACTCATGAGATGTACCTGAACGTGATGAGGCGCTTCAGCCAGGCCCTGCTG
AAAGGGGACAAGTCCGTGAGGGTGATGCGCTCTCTGCTGGCCGCTCAGCAGACCTTTGTGGATCGGCTGG
TGCACCTGATGAAGGCTGTGCAGGACGAGTCTGGGAACGATGACGATAAGAATGAAAGACTGCAGGCCCT
GCTGGGAGACAACGAGAAAATGAATCTGAGTGATGTGGAGCTGATCCCCCTGCCTCTGGAACCCCAGGTG
AAGATTAGAGGAATCATTCCTGAGACAGCCACTCTGTTCAAATCCGCCCTGATGCCAGCTCAGCTGTTCT
TTAAAACAGAAGACGGCGGCAAGTATCCCGTGATCTTTAAACATGGCGACGATCTGAGGCAGGATCAGCT
GATTCTGCAGATCATTTCTCTGATGGACAAACTGCTGCGCAAGGAGAACCTGGATCTGAAACTGACACCC
TACAAGGTGCTGGCTACCAGTACAAAGCACGGCTTCATGCAGTTTATCCAGTCAGTGCCTGTGGCCGAGG
TGCTGGACACTGAAGGGAGCATTCAGAATTTCTTTAGGAAGTATGCCCCCTCTGAGAACGGCCCTAATGG
GATCAGTGCTGAAGTGATGGATACTTACGTGAAAAGCTGCGCCGGCTATTGTGTGATCACCTACATTCTG
GGAGTGGGCGACAGGCATCTGGATAACCTGCTGCTGACTAAAACCGGGAAGCTGTTCCACATCGACTTTG
GGTATATTCTGGGAAGGGATCCAAAGCCACTGCCACCACCTATGAAACTGAATAAGGAGATGGTGGAAGG
CATGGGGGGAACACAGTCCGAGCAGTATCAGGAATTCCGCAAGCAGTGTTACACTGCCTTTCTGCACCTG
CGGAGATACTCAAACCTGATCCTGAATCTGTTCAGCCTGATGGTGGACGCCAATATCCCAGATATTGCTC
TGGAGCCCGACAAGACCGTGAAAAAGGTGCAGGATAAATTTAGGCTGGACCTGTCTGATGAGGAAGCCGT
GCACTATATGCAGTCTCTGATCGACGAGAGTGTGCATGCTCTGTTCGCCGCTGTGGTGGAACAGATTCAC
AAGTTTGCCCAGTACTGGCGCAAATGACTCGAGGAATTCACTCCTCAGGTGC
